Addgene plasmid #49082: GW1-PercevalHR
Purpose: Mammalian expression vector (CMV promoter) of PercevalHR, a fluorescent sensor of ATP-to-ADP ratio.
Depositing lab: Gary Yellen. Depositing organization: Harvard Medical School. Publication: Imaging energy status in live cells with a fluorescent biosensor of the intracellular ATP-to-ADP ratio. Tantama M, Martinez-Francois JR, Mongeon R, Yellen G. Nat Commun. 2013;4:2550. doi: 10.1038/ncomms3550. PubMed 24096541.
Backbone
  Vector backbone: GW1
  Backbone manufacturer: British Biotechnology
  Backbone size w/o insert (bp): 5270
  Total vector size (bp): 7010
  Vector type: Mammalian Expression
Growth in bacteria
  Bacterial resistance: Ampicillin, 100 μg/mL
  Growth temperature: 37°C
  Growth strain: DH5alpha
  Copy number: High Copy
Gene/Insert
  Gene/Insert name: PercevalHR
  Species: Synthetic
  Insert size (bp): 1740
Terms and licenses: Academic/Nonprofit Terms; Industry Terms: Not Available to Industry
How to cite: GW1-PercevalHR was a gift from Gary Yellen (Addgene plasmid # 49082 ; http://n2t.net/addgene:49082 ; RRID:Addgene_49082)
