[The description below was written by a language model from this plasmid's Addgene catalogue record and pLannotate feature annotations shown in this document.]
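Description:
GW1-PercevalHR is a mammalian expression plasmid built on the GW1 backbone that drives PercevalHR, a synthetic, genetically encoded fluorescent sensor of the intracellular ATP-to-ADP ratio. It is maintained in E. coli at high copy from a ColE1/pUC-type origin and selected with ampicillin through the β-lactamase gene. An f1 phage origin is also present, along with remnants of earlier cloning vectors (fragments of lacZα, lacI, the lac promoter and operator, rop, bom and a partial SV40 origin). These fragments have no evident role in the construct's use. No mammalian selection marker is annotated, which is consistent with transient transfection.

The expression cassette consists of the human cytomegalovirus immediate early enhancer and promoter followed by CMV intron A, which generally boosts transcript processing and expression. The sensor coding region comes next, followed by an SV40 polyadenylation signal. Flanking viral sequence is picked up as UL127 and large T antigen fragments. Within the insert, the annotation software detects a GFP-derived fluorescent protein segment and two segments resembling archaeal GlnK (PII-family) nucleotide-binding regulatory proteins. This fits a design in which adenine nucleotide binding to the GlnK-type domain alters the fluorescence of the attached fluorescent protein. The homology-based labels are approximate and do not define the exact sensor architecture.

The catalogue lists a total size of about 7.0 kb (5.27 kb backbone plus a 1.74 kb insert), whereas the sequenced record is about 7.6 kb. The listed sizes should therefore be treated as approximate. The plasmid is used to image energy status in live mammalian cells.
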