Features (pLannotate 1.2.2; 21 found; start..end, strand, type, name):
    309..688     +  enhancer       CMV enhancer: human cytomegalovirus immediate early enhancer
    689..892     +  promoter       CMV promoter: human cytomegalovirus (CMV) immediate early promoter
   1028..1854    +  intron         CMV intron A: human cytomegalovirus intron A (Chapman et al., 1991)
   2231..2953    +  CDS            cEGFP: cEGFP is a basic (constitutively fluorescent) green fluorescent protein published in 2008, derived from Aequorea victoria.
   3170..3457    +  CDS            glnK2 (fragment): GLNK2_ARCFU - Experimental evidence at protein level: Swiss-Prot protein existence level 1. Involved in the regulation of nitrogen metabolism (By similarity). Regulates the activity of its targets by protein-protein interaction in response to the nitrogen status of the cell (By similarity). Regulates the activity of the ammonia channel Amt2 via direct interaction (By similarity). From Archaeoglobus fulgidus (strain ATCC 49558 / VC-16 / DSM 4304 / JCM 9628 / NBRC 100126).
   3497..3796    +  CDS            glnK1 (fragment): GLNK1_METJA - Experimental evidence at protein level: Swiss-Prot protein existence level 1. Involved in the regulation of nitrogen metabolism (PubMed:17203075). Regulates the activity of its targets by protein- protein interaction in response to the nitrogen status of the cell (PubMed:17203075). Regulates the activity of the ammonia channel Amt1 via direct interaction (PubMed:17203075). From Methanocaldococcus jannaschii (strain ATCC 43067 / DSM 2661 / JAL-1 / JCM 10045 / NBRC 100440) (Methanococcus jannaschii).
   3814..3898    +  CDS            large T antigen (fragment): large T antigen from SV40 (simian virus 40)
   3921..4055    +  polyA_signal   SV40 poly(A) signal: SV40 polyadenylation signal
   4102..4118    -  protein_bind   lac operator: The lac repressor binds to the lac operator to inhibit transcription in E. coli. This inhibition can be relieved by adding lactose or isopropyl-β-D-thiogalactopyranoside (IPTG). lac repressor encoded by lacI
   4126..4156    -  promoter       lac promoter: promoter for the E. coli lac operon
   4204..4296    -  CDS            lacI (fragment): lac repressor; lacI; The lac repressor binds to the lac operator to inhibit transcription in E. coli. This inhibition can be relieved by adding lactose or isopropyl-β-D-thiogalactopyranoside (IPTG).
   4479..5067    -  rep_origin     ori: high-copy-number ColE1/pMB1/pBR322/pUC origin of replication
   5238..6098    -  CDS            AmpR: β-lactamase; bla; confers resistance to ampicillin, carbenicillin, and related antibiotics
   6099..6116    -  promoter       AmpR promoter (fragment): bla
   6240..6668    -  rep_origin     f1 ori (sequence partly withheld): f1 bacteriophage origin of replication; arrow indicates direction of (+) strand synthesis
   6684..6772    -  promoter       AmpR promoter (fragment): bla
   6867..6902    +  CDS            rop (fragment): Rop protein, which maintains plasmids at low copy number; rop
   7004..7055    +  misc_feature   bom (fragment): basis of mobility region from pBR322
   7064..7139    -  rep_origin     SV40 ori (fragment): SV40 origin of replication
   7147..7301    -  CDS            lacZα (fragment): LacZα fragment of β-galactosidase; lacZ fragment
   7322..142     -  CDS            UL127 (across the origin): UL127_HCMVA - Protein predicted: Swiss-Prot protein existence level 4. From Human cytomegalovirus (strain AD169) (HHV-5) (Human herpesvirus 5).
>Addgene plasmid #49082 | GW1-PercevalHR | addgene full sequence | sequence record 327064 | Addgene NGS Result
GCTTATATCGTTTACGGGGGATGGCGATAGACGACTTTGGTGACTTGGGCGATTCTGTGTGTCGCAAATA
TCGCAGTTTCGATATAGGTGACAGACGATATGAGGCTATATCGCCGATAGAGGCGACATCAAGCTGGCAC
ATGGCCAATGCATATCGATCTATACATTGAATCAATATTGGCCATTAGCCATATTATTCATTGGTTATAT
AGCATAAATCAATATTGGCTATTGGCCATTGCATACGTTGTATCCATATCATAATATGTACATTTATATT
GGCTCATGTCCAACATTACCGCCATGTTGACATTGATTATTGACTAGTTATTAATAGTAATCAATTACGG
GGTCATTAGTTCATAGCCCATATATGGAGTTCCGCGTTACATAACTTACGGTAAATGGCCCGCCTGGCTG
ACCGCCCAACGACCCCCGCCCATTGACGTCAATAATGACGTATGTTCCCATAGTAACGCCAATAGGGACT
TTCCATTGACGTCAATGGGTGGAGTATTTACGGTAAACTGCCCACTTGGCAGTACATCAAGTGTATCATA
TGCCAAGTACGCCCCCTATTGACGTCAATGACGGTAAATGGCCCGCCTGGCATTATGCCCAGTACATGAC
CTTATGGGACTTTCCTACTTGGCAGTACATCTACGTATTAGTCATCGCTATTACCATGGTGATGCGGTTT
TGGCAGTACATCAATGGGCGTGGATAGCGGTTTGACTCACGGGGATTTCCAAGTCTCCACCCCATTGACG
TCAATGGGAGTTTGTTTTGGCACCAAAATCAACGGGACTTTCCAAAATGTCGTAACAACTCCGCCCCATT
GACGCAAATGGGCGGTAGGCGTGTACGGTGGGAGGTCTATATAAGCAGAGCTCGTTTAGTGAACCGTCAG
ATCGCCTGGAGACGCCATCCACGCTGTTTTGACCTCCATAGAAGACACCGGGACCGATCCAGCCTCCGCG
GCCGGGAACGGTGCATTGGAACGCGGATTCCCCGTGCCAAGAGTGACGTAAGTACCGCCTATAGAGTCTA
TAGGCCCACCCCCTTGGCTTCTTATGCATGCTATACTGTTTTTGGCTTGGGGTCTATACACCCCCGCTTC
CTCATGTTATAGGTGATGGTATAGCTTAGCCTATAGGTGTGGGTTATTGACCATTATTGACCACTCCCCT
ATTGGTGACGATACTTTCCATTACTAATCCATAACATGGCTCTTTGCCACAACTCTCTTTATTGGCTATA
TGCCAATACACTGTCCTTCAGAGACTGACACGGACTCTGTATTTTTACAGGATGGGGTCTCATTTATTAT
TTACAAATTCACATATACAACACCACCGTCCCCAGTGCCCGCAGTTTTTATTAAACATAACGTGGGATCT
CCACGCGAATCTCGGGTACGTGTTCCGGACATGGGCTCTTCTCCGGTAGCGGCGGAGCTTCTACATCCGA
GCCCTGCTCCCATGCCTCCAGCGACTCATGGTCGCTCGGCAGCTCCTTGCTCCTAACAGTGGAGGCCAGA
CTTAGGCACAGCACGATGCCCACCACCACCAGTGTGCCGCACAAGGCCGTGGCGGTAGGGTATGTGTCTG
AAAATGAGCTCGGGGAGCGGGCTTGCACCGCTGACGCATTTGGAAGACTTAAGGCAGCGGCAGAAGAAGA
TGCAGGCAGCTGAGTTGTTGTGTTCTGATAAGAGTCAGAGGTAACTCCCGTTGCGGTGCTGTTAACGGTG
GAGGGCAGTGTAGTCTGAGCAGTACTCGTTGCTGCCGCGCGCGCCACCAGACATAATAGCTGACAGACTA
ACAGACTGTTCCTTTCCATGGGTCTTTTCTGCAGTCACCGTCCTTGACACGAAGCTTCCCGGCCACAGCA
ATCGATCCATGACACAACCAGTGACAAGCAGTCCCCCAGTGAAACCGCATCCGCATCCGAGTCCGATACC
GATAAAGATTCTGAATCGGAGTGAGTGCCGCGTCCGAGAGCGTTCCCTGTCCACGTCCACCATCGGCGGA
GCAGGTGTGCCTGAGGCCTCTAGACCACCATGAAAAAGGTTGAATCCATCATCAGGCCCGAAAAGCTGGA
GATCGTTAAGAAGGCTCTCTCGGACGCTGGATATGTGGGTATGACCGTCTCTGAAGTCAAAGGCTCTGGC
GTCCAGGGCGGCATCTTCGAGAGGTACCGAGGAAGGGTGTACTCTGCAGGCTACAACAGCGACAACGTCT
ACATCACCGCCGACAAGCAGAAGAACGGCATCAAGGCCAACTTCAAGATCCGCCACAACATCGAGGACGG
CGGCGTGCAGCTCGCCGACCACTACCAGCAGAACACCCCCATCGGCGACGGCCCCGTGCTGCTGCCCGAC
AACCACTACCTGAGCTTCCAGTCCAAGCTGAGCAAAGACCCCAACGAGAAGCGCGATCACATGGTCCTGC
TGGAGTTCGTGACCGCCGCCGGGATCACTCTCGGCATGGACGAGCTGTACAAGGGCGGTTCCGGAGGCAT
GGTGAGCAAGGGCGAGGAGCTGTTCACCGGGGTGGTGCCCATCCTGGTCGAGCTGGACGGCGACGTAAAC
GGCCACAAGTTCAGCGTGTCCGGCGAGGGCGAGGGCGATGCCACCTACGGCAAGCTGACCCTGAAGCTGA
TCTGCACCACCGGCAAGCTGCCCGTGCCCTGGCCCACCCTCGTGACCACCCTGGGCTACGGTCTCCAATG
CTTCGCCCGCTACCCCGACCACATGAAGCAGCACGACTTCTTCAAGTCCGCCATGCCCGAAGGCTACGTC
CAGGAGCGCACCATCTTCTTCAAGGACGACGGCAACTACAAGACCCGCGCCGAGGTGAAGTTCGAGGGCG
ACACCCTGGTGAACCGCATCGAGCTGAAGGGCATCGACTTCAAGGAGGACGGCAACATCCTGGGGCACAA
GCTTGAGTACAACGGCACCATAGTAGATCTGATCCCTAAGGTAAAAATTGAACTAGTGGTGAAGGAGGAG
GACGTCGATAACGTGATAGACATTATTTGCGAAAATGCCCGCACAGGTAACCCCGGCGACGGTAAGATAT
TTGTGATCCCAGTGGAGCGAGTGGTCAGGGTGCGAACCAAAGAGGAGGGAGCATCTGGTGGTGGATCCGG
TGGTGGCGGTGCATCTGGTATGAAAAAGGTTGAAGCTATTATTCGCCCAGAGAAACTGGAGATTGTTAAG
AAGGCCCTGTCCGACGCCGGCTATGTTGGCATGACCGTTTCCGAGGTTAAAGGCCGCGGTGCCGGCGGTG
GCGACCTGATTCCTAAGGTGAAGATCGAGCTGGTTGTTAAGGAGGAAGACGTTGATAATGTTATCGACAT
TATCTGCGAGAACGCCCGCACTGGCAATCCTGGTGACGGCAAAATCTTCGTTATACCGGTCGAGCGAATT
GTGCGAGTACGAACCAAAGAAGAGGGTGCCTCCGGCGGTGGCGGTGGCTCCGGTGGCGCCAGCGGCATGA
AGAAGGTTGAGGCCATCATCCGCCCAGAGAAGCTGGAAATCGTTAAGAAGGCCTTAAACGACGACGGCTA
CGTCGGCATGACAGTTAGCGAGGTTAAAGGTCGCGGTGCCGGTGGGGGTGATCTGATTCCTAAGGTTAAA
ATCGAGCTCGTTGTTAAGGAGGAGGACGTTGACAACATTATCGATATCATCTGCGAAAACGCTCGCACCG
GCAACCCAGGCGACGGCAAGATTTTCGTCATTCCTGTTGAGAGAGTGGTGCGTCCCCGTACGAAGGAGGA
GGGCAAGGAAGCACTGTGACTCGACGAATTCATTGATCATAATCAGCCATACCACATTTGTAGAGGTTTT
ACTTGCTTTAAAAAACCTCCCACACCTCCCCCTGAACCTGAAACATAAAATGAATGCAATTGTTGTTGTT
AACTTGTTTATTGCAGCTTATAATGGTTACAAATAAAGCAATAGCATCACAAATTTCACAAATAAAGCAT
TTTTTTCACTGCATTCTAGTTGTGGTTTGTCCAAACTCATCAATGTATCTTATCATGTCTGGATCCGTAC
CGAGCTCGCGTAATCATGTCATAGCTGTTTCCTGTGTGAAATTGTTATCCGCTCACAATTCCACACAACA
TACGAGCCGGAAGCATAAAGTGTAAAGCCTGGGGTGCCTAATGAGTGAGCTAACTACATTAATTGCGTTG
CGCTCACTGCCCGCTTTCCAGTCGGGAAACCTGTCGTGCCAGCTGCATTAATGAATCGGCCAACGCGCGG
GGAGAGGCGGTTTGCGTATTGGGCGCTCTTCCGCTTCCTCGCTCACTGACTCGCTGCGCTCGGTCGTTCG
GCTGCGGCGAGCGGTATCAGCTCACTCAAAGGCGGTAATACGGTTATCCACAGAATCAGGGGATAACGCA
GGAAAGAACATGTGAGCAAAAGGCCAGCAAAAGGCCAGGAACCGTAAAAAGGCCGCGTTGCTGGCGTTTT
TCCATAGGCTCCGCCCCCCTGACGAGCATCACAAAAATCGACGCTCAAGTCAGAGGTGGCGAAACCCGAC
AGGACTATAAAGATACCAGGCGTTTCCCCCTGGAAGCTCCCTCGTGCGCTCTCCTGTTCCGACCCTGCCG
CTTACCGGATACCTGTCCGCCTTTCTCCCTTCGGGAAGCGTGGCGCTTTCTCATAGCTCACGCTGTAGGT
ATCTCAGTTCGGTGTAGGTCGTTCGCTCCAAGCTGGGCTGTGTGCACGAACCCCCCGTTCAGCCCGACCG
CTGCGCCTTATCCGGTAACTATCGTCTTGAGTCCAACCCGGTAAGACACGACTTATCGCCACTGGCAGCA
GCCACTGGTAACAGGATTAGCAGAGCGAGGTATGTAGGCGGTGCTACAGAGTTCTTGAAGTGGTGGCCTA
ACTACGGCTACACTAGAAGAACAGTATTTGGTATCTGCGCTCTGCTGAAGCCAGTTACCTTCGGAAAAAG
AGTTGGTAGCTCTTGATCCGGCAAACAAACCACCGCTGGTAGCGGTGGTTTTTTTGTTTGCAAGCAGCAG
ATTACGCGCAGAAAAAAAGGATCTCAAGAAGATCCTTTGATCTTTTCTACGGGGTCTGACGCTCAGTGGA
ACGAAAACTCACGTTAAGGGATTTTGGTCATGAGATTATCAAAAAGGATCTTCACCTAGATCCTTTTAAA
TTAAAAATGAAGTTTTAAATCAATCTAAAGTATATATGAGTAAACTTGGTCTGACAGTTACCAATGCTTA
ATCAGTGAGGCACCTATCTCAGCGATCTGTCTATTTCGTTCATCCATAGTTGCCTGACTCCCCGTCGTGT
AGATAACTACGATACGGGAGGGCTTACCATCTGGCCCCAGTGCTGCAATGATACCGCGAGACCCACGCTC
ACCGGCTCCAGATTTATCAGCAATAAACCAGCCAGCCGGAAGGGCCGAGCGCAGAAGTGGTCCTGCAACT
TTATCCGCCTCCATCCAGTCTATTAATTGTTGCCGGGAAGCTAGAGTAAGTAGTTCGCCAGTTAATAGTT
TGCGCAACGTTGTTGCCATTGCTACAGGCATCGTGGTGTCACGCTCGTCGTTTGGTATGGCTTCATTCAG
CTCCGGTTCCCAACGATCAAGGCGAGTTACATGATCCCCCATGTTGTGCAAAAAAGCGGTTAGCTCCTTC
GGTCCTCCGATCGTTGTCAGAAGTAAGTTGGCCGCAGTGTTATCACTCATGGTTATGGCAGCACTGCATA
ATTCTCTTACTGTCATGCCATCCGTAAGATGCTTTTCTGTGACTGGTGAGTACTCAACCAAGTCATTCTG
AGAATAGTGTATGCGGCGACCGAGTTGCTCTTGCCCGGCGTCAATACGGGATAATACCGCGCCACATAGC
AGAACTTTAAAAGTGCTCATCATTGGAAAACGTTCTTCGGGGCGAAAACTCTCAAGGATCTTACCGCTGT
TGAGATCCAGTTCGATGTAACCCACTCGTGCACCCAACTGATCTTCAGCATCTTTTACTTTCACCAGCGT
TTCTGGGTGAGCAAAAACAGGAAGGCAAAATGCCGCAAAAAAGGGAATAAGGGCGACACGGAAATGTTGA
ATACTCATACTCTTCCTTTTTCAATAAGCGGCCGCGGCCATGCCGGCCACTAGTCTCGAGGGCC
[37 nt withheld, positions 6155-6191]
AGATTGTATAAGCAAATATTTAAATTGTAAGCGTTAATATTTTGTTAAAATTCGCGTTAAATTTTTGTTA
AATCAGCTCATTTTTTAACCAATAGGCCGAAATCGGCAAAATCCCTTATAAATCAAAAGAATAGACCGAG
ATAGGGT
[37 nt withheld, positions 6339-6375]
AAAGAACGTGGACTCCAACGTCAAAGG
[49 nt withheld, positions 6403-6451]
T
[91 nt withheld, positions 6453-6543]
G
[124 nt withheld, positions 6545-6668]
GGGGATCCCTCGAGTTATTATTGAAGCATTTATCAGGGTTATTGTCTCATGAGCGGATACATATTTGAAT
GTATTTAGAAAAATAAACAAATAGGGGTTCCGCGCACATTTCCCCGAAAAGTGCCACCTGACGTCTAAGA
AACCATTATTATCATGACATTAACCTATAAAAATAGGCGTATCACGAGGCCCTTTCGTCTCGCGCGTTTC
GGTGATGACGGTGAAAACCTCTGACACATGCAGCTCCCGGAGACGGTCACAGCTTGTCTGTAAGCGGATG
CCGGGAGCAGACAAGCCCGTCAGGGCGCGTCAGCGGGTGTTGGCGGGTGTCGGGGCTGGCTTAACTATGC
GGCATCAGAGCAGATTGTACTGAGAGTGCACCATATGAAGACGTCGCCTCCTCACTACTTCTGGAATAGC
TCAGAGGCCGAGGCGGCCTCGGCCTCTGCATAAATAAAAAAAATTAGTCAGGGCGCCATTCGCCATTCAG
GCTGCGCAACTGTTGGGAAGGGCGATCGGTGCGGGCCTCTTCGCTATTACGCCAGCTGGCGAAAGGGGGA
TGTGCTGCAAGGCGATTAAGTTGGGTAACGCCAGGGTTTTCCCAGTCACGACGTTGTAAAACGACGGCCA
GTGCCCGTGTCAAGGACGGTGACTGCAGTGAATAATAAAATGTGTGTTTGTCCGAAATACGCGTTTTGAG
ATTTCTGTCGCCGACTAAATTCATGTCGCGCGATAGTGGTGTTTATCGCCGATAGAGATGGCGATATTGG
AAAAATCGATATTTGAAAATATGGCATATTGAAAATGTCGCCGATGTGAGTTTCTGTGTAACTGATATCG
CCATTTTTCCAAAAGTGATTTTTGGGCATACGCGATATCTGGCGATAGC
