>Addgene plasmid #49082 | GW1-PercevalHR | addgene partial sequence | sequence record 114726 | EXFP-R 5'-GTCTTGTAGTTGCCGTCGTC-3'
GGGCATGGCGGACTTGAAGAAGTCGTGCTGCTTCATGTGGTCGGGGTAGCGGGCGAAGCATTGGAGACCG
TAGCCCAGGGTGGTCACGAGGGTGGGCCAGGGCACGGGCAGCTTGCCGGTGGTGCAGATCAGCTTCAGGG
TCAGCTTGCCGTAGGTGGCATCGCCCTCGCCCTCGCCGGACACGCTGAACTTGTGGCCGTTTACGTCGCC
GTCCAGCTCGACCAGGATGGGCACCACCCCGGTGAACAGCTCCTCGCCCTTGCTCACCATGCCTCCGGAA
CCGCCCTTGTACAGCTCGTCCATGCCGAGAGTGATCCCGGCGGCGGTCACGAACTCCAGCAGGACCATGT
GATCGCGCTTCTCGTTGGGGTCTTTGCTCAGCTTGGACTGGAAGCTCAGGTAGTGGTTGTCGGGCAGCAG
CACGGGGCCGTCGCCGATGGGGGTGTTCTGCTGGTAGTGGTCGGCGAGCTGCACGCCGCCGTCCTCGATG
TTGTGGCGGATCTTGAAGTTGGCCTTGATGCCGTTCTTCTGCTTGTCGGCGGTGATGTAGACGTTGTCGC
TGTTGTAGCCTGCAGAGTACACCCTTCCTCGGTACCTCTCGAAGATGCCGCCCTGGACGCCAGAGCCTTT
GACTTCAGAGACGGTCATACCCACATATCCAGCGTCCGAGAGAGCCTTCTTAACGATCTCCAGCTTTTCG
GGCCTGATGATGGATTCAACCTTTTTCATGGTGGTCTAGAGGCCTCAGGCACACCTGCTCCGCCGATGGT
GGACGTGGACAGGGAACGCTCTCGGACGCGGCACTCACTCCGATTCAGAATCTTTATCGGTATCGGACTC
GGATGCGGAT
