>Addgene plasmid #49082 | GW1-PercevalHR | addgene partial sequence | sequence record 114727 | EGFP-C 5'-CATGGTCCTGCTGGAGTTCGTG-3'
CTCGGCATGGACGAGCTGTACAAGGGCGGTTCCGGAGGCATGGTGAGCAAGGGCGAGGAGCTGTTCACCG
GGGTGGTGCCCATCCTGGTCGAGCTGGACGGCGACGTAAACGGCCACAAGTTCAGCGTGTCCGGCGAGGG
CGAGGGCGATGCCACCTACGGCAAGCTGACCCTGAAGCTGATCTGCACCACCGGCAAGCTGCCCGTGCCC
TGGCCCACCCTCGTGACCACCCTGGGCTACGGTCTCCAATGCTTCGCCCGCTACCCCGACCACATGAAGC
AGCACGACTTCTTCAAGTCCGCCATGCCCGAAGGCTACGTCCAGGAGCGCACCATCTTCTTCAAGGACGA
CGGCAACTACAAGACCCGCGCCGAGGTGAAGTTCGAGGGCGACACCCTGGTGAACCGCATCGAGCTGAAG
GGCATCGACTTCAAGGAGGACGGCAACATCCTGGGGCACAAGCTTGAGTACAACGGCACCATAGTAGATC
TGATCCCTAAGGTAAAAATTGAACTAGTGGTGAAGGAGGAGGACGTCGATAACGTGATAGACATTATTTG
CGAAAATGCCCGCACAGGTAACCCCGGCGACGGTAAGATATTTGTGATCCCAGTGGAGCGAGTGGTCAGG
GTGCGAACCAAAGAGGAGGGAGCATCTGGTGGTGGATCCGGTGGTGGCGGTGCATCTGGTATGAAAAAGG
TTGAAGCTATTATTCGCCCAGAGAAACTGGAGATTGTTAAGAAGGCCCTGTCCGACGCCGGCTATGTTGG
CATGACCGTTTCCGAGGTTAAAGGCCGCGGTGCCGGCGGTGGCGACCTGATTCCTAAGGTGAAGATCGAG
CTGGT
